>Addgene plasmid #148086 | pAc5.1B-lambdaN-HA-DmPAN3-L766EV768E-dsRNAres_Y | depositor full sequence | sequence record 290533 | Full Sequence
CTTCAAGGAATTAATTCTATATTCTAAAAACACAAATGATACTTCTAAAAAAAATCATGAATGGCATCAA
CTCTGAATCAAATCTTTGCAGATGCACCTACTTCTCATTTCCACTGTCACATCATTTTTCCAGATCTCGC
TGCCTGTTATGTGGCCCACAAACCAAGACACGTTTTATGGCCATTAAAGCTGGCTGATCGTCGCCAAACA
CCAAATACATATCAATATGTACATTCGAGAAAGAAGCGATCAAAGAAGCGTCTTCGGGCGAGTAGGAGAA
TGCGGAGGAGAAGGAGAACGAGCTGATCTAGTATCTCTCCACAATCCAATGCCAACTGACCAACTGGCCA
TATTCGGAGCAATTTGAAGCCAATTTCCATCGCCTGGCGATCGCTCCATTCTTGGCTATATGTTTTTCAC
CGTTCCCGGGGCCATTTTCAAAGACTCGTCGGTAAGATAAGATTGTGTCACTCGCTGTCTCTCTTCATTT
GTCGAAGAATGCTGAGGAATTTCGCGATGACGTCGGCGAGTATTTTGAAGAATGAGAATAATTTGTATTT
ATACGAAAATCAGTTAGTGGAATTTTCTACAAAAACATGTTATCTATAGATAATTTTGTTGCAAAATATG
TTGACTATGACAAAGATTGTATGTATATACCTTTAATGTATTCTCATTTTCTTATGTATTTATAATGGCA
ATGATGATACTGATGATATTTTAAGATGATGCCAGACCACAGGCTGATTTCTGCGTCTTTTGCCGAACGC
AGTGCATGTGCGGTTGTTGTTTTTTGGAATAGTTTCAATTTTCGGACTGTCCGCTTTGATTTCAGTTTCT
TGGCTTATTCAAAAAGCAAAGTAAAGCCAAAAAAGCGAGATGGCAATACCAAATGCGGCAAAACGGTAGT
GGAAGGAAAGGGGTGCGGGGCAGCGGAAGGAAGGGTGGGGCGGGGCGTGGCGGGGTCTGTGGCTGGGCGC
GACGTCACCGACGTTGGAGCCACTCCTTTGACCATGTGTGCGTGTGTGTATTATTCGTGTCTCGCCACTC
GCCGGTTGTTTTTTTCTTTTTATCTCGCTCTCTCTAGCGCCATCTCGTACGCATGCTCAACGCACCGCAT
GTTGCCGTGTCCTTTATGCGTCATTTTGGCTCGAAATAGGCAATTATTTAAACAAAGATTAGTCAACGAA
AACGCTAAAATAAATAAGTCTACAATATGGTTACTTATTGCCATGTGTGTGCAGCCAACGATAGCAACAA
AAGCAACAACACAGTGGCTTTCCCTCTTTCACTTTTTGTTTGCAAGCGCGTGCGAGCAAGACGGCACGAC
CGGCAAACGCAATTACGCTGACAAAGAGCAGACGAAGTTTTGGCCGAAAAACATCAAGGCGCCTGATACG
AATGCATTTGCAATAACAATTGCGATATTTAATATTGTTTATGAAGCTGTTTGACTTCAAAACACACAAA
AAAAAAAATAAAACAAATTATTTGAAAGAGAATTAGGAATCGGACAGCTTATCGTTACGGGCTAACAGCA
CACCGAGACGAAATAGCTTACCTGACGTCACAGCCTCTGGAAGAACTGCCGCCAAGCAGAGAGAGAGAGA
AAAAGAGGGAGAGCAGCTTAGACCGCATGTGCTTGTGTGTGAGGCGTCTCTCTCTTCGTCTCCTGTTTGC
GCAAACGCATAGACTGCACTGAGAAAATCGATTACCTATTTTTTATGAATGAATATTTGCACTATTACTA
TTCAAAACTATTAAGATAGCAATCACATTCAATAGCCAAATACTATACCACCTGAGCGATGCAACGAAAT
GATCAATTTGAGCAAAAATGCTGCATATTTAGGACGGCATCATTATAGAAATGCTTCTTGCTGTGTACTT
TTCTCTCGTCTGGCAGCTGTTTCGCCGTTATTGTTAAAACCGGCTTAAGTTAGGTGTGTTTTCTACGACT
AGTGATGCCCCTACTAGAAGATGTGTGTTGCACAAATGTCCCTGAATAACCAATTTGAAGTGCAGATAGC
AGTAAACGTAAGCTAATATGAATATTATTTAACTGTAATGTTTTAATATCGCTGGACATTACTAATAAAC
CCACTATAAACACATGTACATATGTATGTTTTGGCATACAATGAGTAGTTGGGGAAAAAATGTGTAAAAG
CACCGTGACCATCACAGCATAAAGATAACCAGCTGAAGTATCGAATATGAGTAACCCCCAAATTGAATCA
CATGCCGCAACTGATAGGACCCATGGAAGTACACTCTTCATGGCGATATACAAGACACACACAAGCACGA
ACACCCAGTTGCGGAGGAAATTCTCCGTAAATGAAAACCCAATCGGCGAACAATTCATACCCATATATGG
TAAAAGTTTTGAACGCGACTTGAGAGCGGAGAGCATTGCGGCTGATAAGGTTTTAGCGCTAAGCGGGCTT
TATAAAACGGGCTGCGGGACCAGTTTTCATATCACTACCGTTTGAGTTCTTGTGCTGTGTGGATACTCCT
CCCGACACAAAGCCGCTCCATCAGCCAGCAGTCGTCTAATCCAGAGACCCCGGATCGGGGTACCAACATG
GACGCACAAACACGACGACGTGAGCGTCGCGCTGAGAAACAAGCTCAATGGAAAGCTGCAAACGGTGGAT
CTCCTCCACATATGGCTTACCCATACGATGTTCCAGATTACGCTCCTCCAAGCTTGAATTCTATGTGTTC
CACATACGGCCTGCTTTCATTCGAATTCTCGGACACCGCCGCCATGGACCCGATCTTTTTTTCCCCGACC
AACGGCATTCCCAGTGAATCGAAGCTGGCTACATACATGAACCGCCAAAACGTGGCTACGCCCTCCGGAT
ACGGTTTGAACAATGGATTTAGTCTTCTCAACCTGGACTCCCCGCTCAACAAGAAAAGCCAAGTGACCCC
CCAATCCCCGGAATTTATCCCCACCCGTCTCGGATCCACCCCGAATTTTTACGCCCCGTACCATAATGCC
CCGATGCAGCTATCGAACGGACTGAACGGAGTGAACGGTCTAACGGCTGCTGCTGCTGCGGCCGCCGCCG
CTGCTGCTGCTGCTGCTGCTGCCGTCCCGAGCAGCACCAGTTCCGCCAGCAGCGCTTCCGTCACGATTTC
CAAGACCGCTAATGGCGGAGCTAGCATGCTGGCTTTGCAGAAAACGGCTAGCATTGCTTCAGTTACGATT
GCCCAGCAACAACCGCAACACCCGCAAAAGCAACAGCAACACCCCCCCTCCGTCGGAGGCGGCGCCGTCA
GCGCTGCTAGCGCTCCGATCGCTATCTCGGGAGCCCCGCCCAACCCGGCTGCGGCCCCCTTTGTGTCCTC
CATGAGCGCCCAAACCCCCTTGAAAGGACGAGGAGCTATGATGCGTCAAGAGTCGCCGACCGCTGCTATG
ATCTCCGGAGCCGGTCCGGGCGAAAAATCGCCACCGCACGGGATGACGCCGCACGGAGCATCGCCCATAC
CATCAGCGCTGCCCACCAGCGTGCACCAGGAGAACGTAGGCGGCACCATATACTTCTATCCGACTGCCAA
CGCACAGAACAGCCAGCCCGTCGTCAATTCCATGGTGGTGGATGGAACGCATCCGGCTCTCCATGGCGTG
AGTGCTGTGGCGCCGATGAGTGCGGGCGTTCCGGCGGCCATGATGTACACGGGGCATGTGTATCCGGGAC
CGTCCTCCAACGTGGTCACCATGCAGCCAAAGACGCTGCTGGAGTCGGCCTTCTTTATGCCCGACGAGAT
GCGCGCCGAAGTCCTCGCCCGCAACGAGATCTCTAACCTGATCATGGACGCAGCGGAGGCTGCGCAGCAC
GCTCTACCGCTGGAGGTGGAGAACTACCATGCCCTGTATCCACTGGAACCGCCGGCGCAGCCGTTGCACG
CCAAGCTCACGTTCCCCGCCACCACTTATAGGGCCACGCACAACACGACGGGCTACAAGTACTGCCTGCG
AAGAATACATGGTTTCCGCCTGCAGTCGACCAAGTGCATGACGCTGGTGGAGATGTGGAAGAAGCTGCAG
CACACGAATGTGGTACAACTGCGTGAGGTGTTCACGACGAAAGCATTTGGTGATAACTCTTTAGTATTAG
TGTACGACTATCATCCCGGCTCACAAACATTACTGGCCAAATACTTCACTCCGGCGCCAGAGACCAACGG
GTACACTGATCCATTCCAAGGCGAGGCCCGCCCCTTCAGTCATAAGAGTAACATGCAGCGAACGAGCAAT
GGACCGCTGCTACCGGAGGCCACCATCTGGTCGATCATCATGCAGCTGACCGCCGGCTTAAAAGCCATCC
ACCATGCCGGTCTTGCCTGCAAGGTTCTGGATCCCACAAAGATTATAGTGACGGGCAAGCGTGTACGGTT
TAGCTCATGCTGCATTTCGGATATAACGCAATTCGATCCGAATGCATCCAATCCCTTGGCGCTGGTTAAT
ATGCATCAGCAGGACGATCTGACCGCTTTGGGTCGCTTAGTATTAGCTTTGGCCTGCCGCTGTCTTCAAT
CCGTGCAACGCGACAATGTCCAGTCCAGCATCGATATGGTCACGCGAAACTACTCCACCGATCTGCGAAA
CTTTATTGTTTACCTCTTCACCACCAATAATCGTCGCTCCGTGACCGACCTGATGCCGATGATTGGTGCC
CGCTTCTATACGCAACTGGATGCACTGCAGAGCAAAATTGATATGCAGGAGGACGAGTTGGCCAAGGAGA
TGGAGAACGGGCGGTTATATCGCATTTTGGTCAAACTTAATAGCATCAACGAGCGACCCGACTTTAATCT
GGACTGCACTTGGTCTGAGACTGGTGATAGATACATGTTGAAATTATTCCGTGATTATTTGTTCCATTCC
GTCACTGAGGATGGCCGGCCCTGGCTAGATCACGCACACATTGTACAATGCCTCAACAAGCTGGATGCTG
GCTCCATAGAGCGCGTGCAACTGATGTCCCGCGACGAGCAATCGGTAGAGATCGAGTCCTATGCTGAACT
CAAGAATTGTCTGGAGAACGCCTTCTCCGAACTGATGTCAAGTGCGGCCAACTGAGCGGCCGCTCGAGTC
TAGAGGGCCCGCGGTTCGAAGGTAAGCCTATCCCTAACCCTCTCCTCGGTCTCGATTCTACGCGTACCGG
TCATCATCACCATCACCATTGAGTTTAAACCCGCTGATCAGCCTCGACTGTGCCTTCTAAGGCCTGAGCT
CGCTGATCAGCCTCGATCGAGGATCCAGACATGATAAGATACATTGATGAGTTTGGACAAACCACAACTA
GAATGCAGTGAAAAAAATGCTTTATTTGTGAAATTTGTGATGCTATTGCTTTATTTGTAACCATTATAAG
CTGCAATAAACAAGTTAACAACAACAATTGCATTCATTTTATGTTTCAGGTTCAGGGGGAGGTGTGGGAG
GTTTTTTAAAGCAAGTAAAACCTCTACAAATGTGGTATGGCTGATTATGATCAGTCGACCGATGCCCTTG
AGAGCCTTCAACCCAGTCAGCTCCTTCCGGTGGGCGCGGGGCATGACTATCGTCGCCGCACTTATGACTG
TCTTCTTTATCATGCAACTCGTAGGACAGGTGCCGGCAGCGCTCTGGGTCATTTTCGGCGAGGACCGCTT
TCGCTGGAGCGCGACGATGATCGGCCTGTCGCTTGCGGTATTCGGAATCTTGCACGCCCTCGCTCAAGCC
TTCGTCACTGGTCCCGCCACCAAACGTTTCGGCGAGAAGCAGGCCATTATCGCCGGCATGGCGGCCGACG
CGCTGGGCTACGTCTTGCTGGCGTTCGCGACGCGAGGCTGGATGGCCTTCCCCATTATGATTCTTCTCGC
TTCCGGCGGCATCGGGATGCCCGCGTTGCAGGCCATGCTGTCCAGGCAGGTAGATGACGACCATCAGGGA
CAGCTTCAAGGATCGCTCGCGGCTCTTACCAGCCAGCAAAAGGCCAGGAACCGTAAAAAGGCCGCGTTGC
TGGCGTTTTTCCATAGGCTCCGCCCCCCTGACGAGCATCACAAAAATCGACGCTCAAGTCAGAGGTGGCG
AAACCCGACAGGACTATAAAGATACCAGGCGTTTCCCCCTGGAAGCTCCCTCGTGCGCTCTCCTGTTCCG
ACCCTGCCGCTTACCGGATACCTGTCCGCCTTTCTCCCTTCGGGAAGCGTGGCGCTTTCTCAATGCTCAC
GCTGTAGGTATCTCAGTTCGGTGTAGGTCGTTCGCTCCAAGCTGGGCTGTGTGCACGAACCCCCCGTTCA
GCCCGACCGCTGCGCCTTATCCGGTAACTATCGTCTTGAGTCCAACCCGGTAAGACACGACTTATCGCCA
CTGGCAGCAGCCACTGGTAACAGGATTAGCAGAGCGAGGTATGTAGGCGGTGCTACAGAGTTCTTGAAGT
GGTGGCCTAACTACGGCTACACTAGAAGGACAGTATTTGGTATCTGCGCTCTGCTGAAGCCAGTTACCTT
CGGAAAAAGAGTTGGTAGCTCTTGATCCGGCAAACAAACCACCGCTGGTAGCGGTGGTTTTTTTGTTTGC
AAGCAGCAGATTACGCGCAGAAAAAAAGGATCTCAAGAAGATCCTTTGATCTTTTCTACGGGGTCTGACG
CTCAGTGGAACGAAAACTCACGTTAAGGGATTTTGGTCATGAGATTATCAAAAAGGATCTTCACCTAGAT
CCTTTTAAATTAAAAATGAAGTTTTAAATCAATCTAAAGTATATATGAGTAAACTTGGTCTGACAGTTAC
CAATGCTTAATCAGTGAGGCACCTATCTCAGCGATCTGTCTATTTCGTTCATCCATAGTTGCCTGACTCC
CCGTCGTGTAGATAACTACGATACGGGAGGGCTTACCATCTGGCCCCAGTGCTGCAATGATACCGCGAGA
CCCACGCTCACCGGCTCCAGATTTATCAGCAATAAACCAGCCAGCCGGAAGGGCCGAGCGCAGAAGTGGT
CCTGCAACTTTATCCGCCTCCATCCAGTCTATTAATTGTTGCCGGGAAGCTAGAGTAAGTAGTTCGCCAG
TTAATAGTTTGCGCAACGTTGTTGCCATTGCTGCAGGCATCGTGGTGTCACGCTCGTCGTTTGGTATGGC
TTCATTCAGCTCCGGTTCCCAACGATCAAGGCGAGTTACATGATCCCCCATGTTGTGCAAAAAAGCGGTT
AGCTCCTTCGGTCCTCCGATCGTTGTCAGAAGTAAGTTGGCCGCAGTGTTATCACTCATGGTTATGGCAG
CACTGCATAATTCTCTTACTGTCATGCCATCCGTAAGATGCTTTTCTGTGACTGGTGAGTACTCAACCAA
GTCATTCTGAGAATAGTGTATGCGGCGACCGAGTTGCTCTTGCCCGGCGTCAACACGGGATAATACCGCG
CCACATAGCAGAACTTTAAAAGTGCTCATCATTGGAAAACGTTCTTCGGGGCGAAAACTCTCAAGGATCT
TACCGCTGTTGAGATCCAGTTCGATGTAACCCACTCGTGCACCCAACTGATCTTCAGCATCTTTTACTTT
CACCAGCGTTTCTGGGTGAGCAAAAACAGGAAGGCAAAATGCCGCAAAAAAGGGAATAAGGGCGACACGG
AAATGTTGAATACTCATACTCTTCCTTTTTCAATATTATTGAAGCATTTATCAGGGTTATTGTCTCATGA
GCGGATACATATTTGAATGTATTTAGAAAAATAAACAAATAGGGGTTCCGCGCACATTTCCCCGAAAAGT
GCCACCTGACGTCTAAGAAACCATTATTATCATGACATTAACCTATAAAAATAGGCGTATCACGAGGCCC
TTTCGT
Features (pLannotate 1.2.2; 11 found; start..end, strand, type, name):
     56..2568    +  promoter       Ac5 promoter: Drosophila melanogaster actin 5C promoter
   2588..2653    +  CDS            N (fragment): REGN_LAMBD - Experimental evidence at protein level: Swiss-Prot protein existence level 1. Plays a role as a transcriptional antitermination factor that allows the virus to initiate its lytic phase. Activates expression of the delayed viral early genes by modifying host RNA polymerase (RNAP) into a form that is resistant to termination signals. This antitermination function requires the host NusA protein which serves to stabilize the interaction between antitermination protein N and host RNA polymerase. From Escherichia phage lambda (Bacteriophage lambda).
   2678..2704    +  CDS            3xHA (fragment): three tandem HA epitope tags
   2723..5092    +  CDS            PAN3: PAN3_DROME - Experimental evidence at protein level: Swiss-Prot protein existence level 1. Regulatory subunit of the poly(A)-nuclease (PAN) deadenylation complex, one of two cytoplasmic mRNA deadenylases involved in general and miRNA-mediated mRNA turnover. PAN specifically shortens poly(A) tails of RNA and the activity is stimulated by poly(A)-binding protein (PABP). PAN deadenylation is followed by rapid degradation of the shortened mRNA tails by the CCR4-NOT complex. Deadenylated mRNAs are then degraded by two alternative mechanisms, namely exosome-mediated 3'-5' exonucleolytic degradation,
   5131..5172    +  CDS            V5 tag: epitope tag from simian virus 5
   5272..5406    -  polyA_signal   SV40 poly(A) signal: SV40 polyadenylation signal
   5429..5513    -  CDS            large T antigen (fragment): large T antigen from SV40 (simian virus 40)
   5514..5984    +  CDS            TcR (fragment): tetracycline efflux protein; tet; confers resistance to tetracycline
   6028..6616    -  rep_origin     ori: high-copy-number ColE1/pMB1/pBR322/pUC origin of replication
   6787..7647    -  CDS            AmpR: β-lactamase; bla; confers resistance to ampicillin, carbenicillin, and related antibiotics
   7648..7752    -  promoter       AmpR promoter: bla
