[The description below was written by a language model from this plasmid's Addgene catalogue record and pLannotate feature annotations shown in this document.]
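Description:
pAc5.1B-lambdaN-HA-DmPAN3-L766EV768E-dsRNAres_Y is a 7,846-nt insect expression plasmid. The catalogue lists the backbone as unknown, although the name and annotated parts point to a pAc5.1B-type vector. It is propagated in E. coli through a ColE1/pUC-family origin and selected with ampicillin via the β-lactamase gene and its bla promoter. The catalogue describes the plasmid as low copy even though the origin is annotated as a high-copy type. Short fragments of a tetracycline resistance gene and SV40 large T antigen are also annotated; as partial sequences they are most likely non-functional backbone remnants. No marker for selection in insect cells is annotated.

Expression is driven by the Drosophila melanogaster actin 5C promoter, a strong constitutive promoter commonly used in fly cell lines, and an SV40 polyadenylation signal is annotated downstream of the cassette. The open reading frame begins with a short fragment of the bacteriophage lambda N protein, followed by an HA epitope (the annotated span fits a single copy) and then Drosophila PAN3 (CG11486), the regulatory subunit of the PAN2–PAN3 deadenylase complex. A vector-derived V5 tag lies downstream of the insert, but the record does not show whether it is read in frame with PAN3. The lambda N peptide binds BoxB RNA hairpins, so the fusion can be tethered to BoxB-containing reporter mRNAs, with HA allowing detection or immunoprecipitation.

The insert carries the substitutions L766E and V768E, and "dsRNAres" indicates a coding sequence altered to resist a dsRNA targeting endogenous PAN3. This suits complementation experiments in knockdown cells. The associated publication concerns PAN3 dimer recruitment of PAN2, but the record does not state the specific effect of these mutations.
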