Addgene plasmid #148086: pAc5.1B-lambdaN-HA-DmPAN3-L766EV768E-dsRNAres_Y
Purpose: Insect Expression of DmPAN3-L766EV768E-dsRNAres
Depositing lab: Elisa Izaurralde. Depositing organization: Max Planck Institute for Developmental Biology. Publication: An asymmetric PAN3 dimer recruits a single PAN2 exonuclease to mediate mRNA deadenylation and decay. Jonas S, Christie M, Peter D, Bhandari D, Loh B, Huntzinger E, Weichenrieder O, Izaurralde E. Nat Struct Mol Biol. 2014 Jul;21(7):599-608. doi: 10.1038/nsmb.2837. Epub 2014 Jun 1. PubMed 24880343.
Backbone
  Vector backbone: Unknown
  Vector type: Insect Expression
Growth in bacteria
  Bacterial resistance: Ampicillin, 100 μg/mL
  Growth temperature: 37°C
  Growth strain: DH5alpha
  Copy number: Low Copy
Gene/Insert
  Gene/Insert name: DmPAN3-L766EV768E-dsRNAres
  Species: D. melanogaster (fly)
  Entrez Gene: CG11486 (a.k.a. Dmel_CG11486, Dmel\CG11486, PAN3)
  Cloning method: Unknown
Terms and licenses: Academic/Nonprofit Terms; Industry Terms: Not Available to Industry
Depositor comments: ORF extracted from NCBI: LD14901 Plasmids from this collection were made available to the research community and donated after the lab closed. Please note that the sequence provided by the depositing laboratory may be theoretical/predicted or based on Sanger sequencing results. There may be discrepancies between sequencing results obtained by Addgene and the depositor sequence. If an Addgene verified sequence is not available, please contact before placing your order to request that our lab fully sequence the plasmid.
How to cite: pAc5.1B-lambdaN-HA-DmPAN3-L766EV768E-dsRNAres_Y was a gift from Elisa Izaurralde (Addgene plasmid # 148086 ; http://n2t.net/addgene:148086 ; RRID:Addgene_148086)
